Addgene plasmid #16838: XE70 NLS Beta-catenin GFP in CS2+
Depositing lab: Randall Moon. Depositing organization: University of Washington. Publication: Analysis of the signaling activities of localization mutants of beta-catenin during axis specification in Xenopus. Miller JR, Moon RT. J Cell Biol. 1997 Oct 6. 139(1):229-43. 10.1083/jcb.139.1.229 PubMed 9314542.
Backbone
  Vector backbone: pCS2+
  Backbone size w/o insert (bp): 4095
  Vector type: Xenopus Expression
Growth in bacteria
  Bacterial resistance: Ampicillin, 100 μg/mL
  Growth temperature: 37°C
  Growth strain: DH5alpha
  Copy number: High Copy
Gene/Insert
  Gene/Insert name: NLS beta-catenin GFP (alt name: Beta catenin)
  Species: X. laevis (frog)
  Entrez Gene: ctnnb1.L (a.k.a. XELAEV_18031149mg, B-catenin, beta-catenin, ctnnb, ctnnb1, ctnnb1-a, ctnnb1-b)
  Tag / fusion protein: GFP (C terminal on insert)
  Cloning method: Restriction Enzyme
  Sequencing primers: 5′ SP6; 3′ T7
Terms and licenses: Academic/Nonprofit Terms; Industry Terms: Not Available to Industry
Depositor comments: NLS of SV40. Linearize with Not 1 and transcribe with SP6. Plasmid History: Constructed by Jeffery Miller. Species of Sequence Origin: Xenopus laevis. Reference: Miller and Moon, 1997, J. Cell Biology 139:229-244.
How to cite: XE70 NLS Beta-catenin GFP in CS2+ was a gift from Randall Moon (Addgene plasmid # 16838 ; http://n2t.net/addgene:16838 ; RRID:Addgene_16838)
