[The description below was written by a language model from this plasmid's Addgene catalogue record.]
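Description:
XE70 NLS Beta-catenin GFP in CS2+ is a Xenopus expression plasmid built on the pCS2+ backbone (about 4.1 kb without insert). It is maintained in E. coli as a high-copy plasmid under ampicillin selection. The insert, introduced by restriction cloning, encodes Xenopus laevis beta-catenin (ctnnb1.L) fused to the SV40 nuclear localization signal and carrying GFP at its C terminus. The record does not state where the NLS sits within the fusion, the size of the insert, or whether the full-length coding sequence is present, and no feature table is provided.

The construct is set up mainly as a template for synthetic mRNA. According to the depositor's notes, the plasmid is linearized with NotI downstream of the insert and transcribed in vitro from the SP6 promoter, which lies upstream of the coding sequence; SP6 and T7 sites flanking the insert also serve as sequencing primer sites. pCS2+ vectors generally also carry a CMV-derived promoter and an SV40 polyadenylation signal, which allow direct expression in vertebrate cells or injected embryos, although these elements are not itemized in this record.

The SV40 NLS is intended to drive beta-catenin into the nucleus, while the GFP tag lets the fusion protein's subcellular distribution be observed directly. The associated publication examined the signaling activities of beta-catenin localization mutants during axis specification in Xenopus. This construct fits that context as a nuclear-targeted variant for testing how compartmental localization relates to beta-catenin's axis-inducing activity.
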