>Addgene plasmid #16838 | XE70 NLS Beta-catenin GFP in CS2+ | addgene partial sequence | sequence record 23416 | 16838 with SP6
TGGCTCCAAGAAGAAGCGTAAGGTAGGATCCAAAATGGCAACTCAAGCAGATCTAATGGAGCTGGACATG
GCCATGGAGCCAGACCGAAAAGCAGCAGTCAGTCACTGGCAGCAACAGTCTTACCTGGATTCTGGTATTC
ATTCTGGAGCAACCACCACAGCACCATCTTTGAGTGGCAAAGGAAACCCAGAGGATGAAGATGTGGATAC
CAACCAAGTTTTGTATGAGTGGGAGCAGGGCTTCTCTCAGTCCTTCACTCAAGATCAAGTGGCTGATATT
GATGGCCAGTACGCCATGACAAGAGCCCAGCGAGTTCGTGCTGCAATGTTTCCAGAAACCCTTGATGAAG
GCATGCAGATTCCATCCACACAATTTGACTCTGCACACCCAACAAATGTGCAACGTTTAGCAGAGCCTTC
CCAGATGCTCAAACACGCTGTGGTCAACTTGATCAATTACCAGGATGATGCTGAATTGGCCACTCGAGCA
ATCCCCGAGCTGACGAAACTGCTTAATGACGAGGACCAGGTTGTAGTTAACAAGGCTGCTGTAATGGTTC
ACCAGCTGTCAAAGAAGGAAGCCTCACGCCATGCTATAATGCGCTCACCACAGATGGTGTCTGCNCTANT
TTTTCGTACAATGCAGAACACAAATGATGTAGAGACTGCACCATGCACTGCGGGAACACTTCACAACCTT
TCTCACCATCGTGAAGGCTTGTTGGCCATATTTAAATCTGGAGGCATTCCTG
